>Addgene plasmid #240295 | pHnS KI;Sptbn4 Donor;3xV5 KO;Template | addgene full sequence | sequence record 478525 | Addgene NGS Result
CCTGCAGGCAGCTGCGCGCTCGCTCGCTCACTGAGGCCGCCCGGGCGTCGGGCGACCTTTGGTCGCCCGG
CCTCAGTGAGCGAGCGAGCGCGCAGAGAGGGAGTGGCCAACTCCATCACTAGGGGTTCCTGCGGCCGCCG
GTAGGTCCCTCGACGTTAACCGTGACCGAGCTTGTCTGCCCGCGCAGTCCACTAGACAGACGCGCAGAGG
TCGGGCGGGCCTAGGGCCAATTTCCCATGGTTCCCTTCATTTGCATATATGATGTAATAAGGTTATGGAG
ACTATTAAACTTAGCCCTAATCAAACTATATGATGATAATGTGTGTGGTACAAAAGGTCATAACTTATTA
TATACTTTGAAACTTAAAAAAGGGTTACAGTTTAGTCACCATAACTGTAAAATTTTTTCTATTCTTAGCT
TTATATAGTTCTTGAGAGGCCATGTTTATGCTGTCTTCATCATGGCCGACGTTTAAGAGCTAAGCTGGAA
ACAGCATAGCAAGTTTAAATAAGGCTAGTCCGTTATCAACTTGAAAAAGTGGCACCGAGTCGGTGCTTTT
TTTCCAGTCTGACTATCACGATGGATCCGACGCGCCATCTCTAGGCCCGCGCCGGCCCCCTCGCACGGAC
TTGTGGGAGAAGCTCGGCTACTCCCCTGCCCCGGTTAATTTGCATATAATATTTCCTAGTAACTATAGAG
GCTTAATGTGCGATAAAAGACAGATAATCTGTTCTTTTTAATACTAGCTACATTTTACATGATAGGCTTG
GATTTCTATAACTTCGTATAGCATACATTATACGAAGTTATAAACAGCACAAAAGGAAACTCACCCTAAC
TGTAAAGTAATTGTGTGTTTTGAGACTATAAGTATCCCTTGGAGAACCACCTTGTTGGTTCGCATTATCC
GAACCATGTTTGAGAGCTAAGCAGAAAGCTGCATAGCAAGTTCAAATAAGGCTAGTCCGTACACAACTTG
AAAAAGTGGCAGCCGAGTCGGCTGCTTTTTTTGCTCGAATCTACACTCAGCTATGGCGCGCCCCAAGGTC
GGGCAGGAAGAGGGCCTATTTCCCATGATTCCTTCATATTTGCATATACGATACAAGGCTGTTAGAGAGA
TAATTGGAATTAATTTGACTGTAAACACAAAGATATTAGTACAAAATACGTGACGTAGAAAGTAATAATT
TCTTGGGTAGTTTGCAGTTTTAAAATTATGTTTTAAAATGGACTATCATATGCTTACCGTAACTTGAAAG
TATTTCGATTTCTTGGCTTTATATATCTTGTGGAAAGCCAGAAACATGTAAGCGTCGCAAGAAGACGGGT
TTCAGAGCTAAGCACAAGAGTGCATAGCAAGTTGAAATAAGGCTAGTCCGTTTACAACTTGAAAAAGTGG
CACCCGAGTCGGGTGCTTTTTTTCTCGAGTACTAGGATCCATTAGGCGGTCTAGGAACGCTGACGTCATC
AACCCGCTCCAAGGAATCGCGGGCCCAGTGTCACTAGGCGGGAACACCCAGCGCGCGTGCGCCCTGGCAG
GAAGATGGCTGTGAGGGACAGGGGAGTGGCGCCCTGCAATATTTGCATGTCGCTATGTGTTCTGGGAAAT
CACCATAAACGTGAAATGTCTTTGGATTTGGGAATCTTATAAGTTCTGTATGAGACCACCACCGAGCGTA
GGGCCAGCGGGCGCGTTTAAGAGCTAAGCTCAGAAGAGCATAGCAAGTTTAAATAAGGCTAGTCCGTACT
CAACTTGAAAAAGTGGCAGCCGAGTCGGCTGCTTTTTTTGGTCTGAGACGCCGCGCCGGCGCCCGCTGGC
CCTACGCTCTCGAGAGGAAAACCTATACCGAACCCCCTCCTTGGACTTGATAGTACTCAGCAGCAGGGTA
AGCCCATTCCAAACCCACTTCTCGGTCTGGATAGCACACAGCAACAAGGTAAGCCTATCCCTAACCCTCT
GTTGGGCCTGGACTCCACGTAGGGGATCCCCGGCGCCCGCTGGCCCTACGCTCACGCGTGTGTCTAGACT
GCGCGGCCGCAGGAACCCCTAGTGATGGAGTTGGCCACTCCCTCTCTGCGCGCTCGCTCGCTCACTGAGG
CCGGGCGACCAAAGGTCGCCCGACGCCCGGGCTTTGCCCGGGCGGCCTCAGTGAGCGAGCGAGCGCGCAG
CTGCCTGCAGGGGCGCCTGATGCGGTATTTTCTCCTTACGCATCTGTGCGGTATTTCACACCGCATA
[95 nt withheld, positions 2238-2332]
T
[46 nt withheld, positions 2334-2379]
C
[141 nt withheld, positions 2381-2521]
CCTTTGACGTTGGAGTCCACGTTCTTT
[37 nt withheld, positions 2549-2585]
ACTCTATCTCGGGCTATTCTTTTGATTTATAAGGGATTTTGCCGATTTCGGTCTATTGGTTAAAAAATGA
GCTGATTTAACAAAAATTTAACGCGAATTTTAACAAAATATTAACGTTTACAATTTTATGGTGCACTCTC
AGTACAATCTGCTCTGATGCCGCATAGTTAAGCCAGCCCCGACACCCGCCAACACCCGCTGACGCGCCCT
GACGGGCTTGTCTGCTCCCGGCATCCGCTTACAGACAAGCTGTGACCGTCTCCGGGAGCTGCATGTGTCA
GAGGTTTTCACCGTCATCACCGAAACGCGCGAGACGAAAGGGCCTCGTGATACGCCTATTTTTATAGGTT
AATGTCATGATAATAATGGTTTCTTAGACGTCAGGTGGCACTTTTCGGGGAAATGTGCGCGGAACCCCTA
TTTGTTTATTTTTCTAAATACATTCAAATATGTATCCGCTCATGAGACAATAACCCTGATAAATGCTTCA
ATAATATTGAAAAAGGAAGAGTATGAGTATTCAACATTTCCGTGTCGCCCTTATTCCCTTTTTTGCGGCA
TTTTGCCTTCCTGTTTTTGCTCACCCAGAAACGCTGGTGAAAGTAAAAGATGCTGAAGATCAGTTGGGTG
CACGAGTGGGTTACATCGAACTGGATCTCAACAGCGGTAAGATCCTTGAGAGTTTTCGCCCCGAAGAACG
TTTTCCAATGATGAGCACTTTTAAAGTTCTGCTATGTGGCGCGGTATTATCCCGTATTGACGCCGGGCAA
GAGCAACTCGGTCGCCGCATACACTATTCTCAGAATGACTTGGTTGAGTACTCACCAGTCACAGAAAAGC
ATCTTACGGATGGCATGACAGTAAGAGAATTATGCAGTGCTGCCATAACCATGAGTGATAACACTGCGGC
CAACTTACTTCTGACAACGATCGGAGGACCGAAGGAGCTAACCGCTTTTTTGCACAACATGGGGGATCAT
GTAACTCGCCTTGATCGTTGGGAACCGGAGCTGAATGAAGCCATACCAAACGACGAGCGTGACACCACGA
TGCCTGTAGCAATGGCAACAACGTTGCGCAAACTATTAACTGGCGAACTACTTACTCTAGCTTCCCGGCA
ACAATTAATAGACTGGATGGAGGCGGATAAAGTTGCAGGACCACTTCTGCGCTCGGCCCTTCCGGCTGGC
TGGTTTATTGCTGATAAATCTGGAGCCGGTGAGCGTGGGTCTCGCGGTATCATTGCAGCACTGGGGCCAG
ATGGTAAGCCCTCCCGTATCGTAGTTATCTACACGACGGGGAGTCAGGCAACTATGGATGAACGAAATAG
ACAGATCGCTGAGATAGGTGCCTCACTGATTAAGCATTGGTAACTGTCAGACCAAGTTTACTCATATATA
CTTTAGATTGATTTAAAACTTCATTTTTAATTTAAAAGGATCTAGGTGAAGATCCTTTTTGATAATCTCA
TGACCAAAATCCCTTAACGTGAGTTTTCGTTCCACTGAGCGTCAGACCCCGTAGAAAAGATCAAAGGATC
TTCTTGAGATCCTTTTTTTCTGCGCGTAATCTGCTGCTTGCAAACAAAAAAACCACCGCTACCAGCGGTG
GTTTGTTTGCCGGATCAAGAGCTACCAACTCTTTTTCCGAAGGTAACTGGCTTCAGCAGAGCGCAGATAC
CAAATACTGTTCTTCTAGTGTAGCCGTAGTTAGGCCACCACTTCAAGAACTCTGTAGCACCGCCTACATA
CCTCGCTCTGCTAATCCTGTTACCAGTGGCTGCTGCCAGTGGCGATAAGTCGTGTCTTACCGGGTTGGAC
TCAAGACGATAGTTACCGGATAAGGCGCAGCGGTCGGGCTGAACGGGGGGTTCGTGCACACAGCCCAGCT
TGGAGCGAACGACCTACACCGAACTGAGATACCTACAGCGTGAGCTATGAGAAAGCGCCACGCTTCCCGA
AGGGAGAAAGGCGGACAGGTATCCGGTAAGCGGCAGGGTCGGAACAGGAGAGCGCACGAGGGAGCTTCCA
GGGGGAAACGCCTGGTATCTTTATAGTCCTGTCGGGTTTCGCCACCTCTGACTTGAGCGTCGATTTTTGT
GATGCTCGTCAGGGGGGCGGAGCCTATGGAAAAACGCCAGCAACGCGGCCTTTTTACGGTTCCTGGCCTT
TTGCTGGCCTTTTGCTCACATGT
Features (pLannotate 1.2.2; 16 found; start..end, strand, type, name):
     12..39      +  repeat_region  AAV2 ITR (fragment): inverted terminal repeat of adeno-associated virus serotype 2 inverted
     68..95      +  repeat_region  AAV2 ITR (fragment): inverted terminal repeat of adeno-associated virus serotype 2 inverted
    489..556     +  misc_RNA       tracrRNA (fragment): trans-activating CRISPR RNA for the Streptococcus pyogenes CRISPR/Cas9 system
    778..811     +  protein_bind   loxP: Cre-mediated recombination occurs in the 8-bp core sequence (GCATACAT). Cre recombinase
   1060..1297    +  promoter       U6 promoter: RNA polymerase III promoter for human U6 snRNA
   1455..1669    +  promoter       H1 promoter: human H1 RNA promoter
   1695..1787    +  ncRNA          tracrRNA: Accession: RF02348 - Trans-activating crRNA
   1938..1960    +  CDS            V5 tag (fragment): epitope tag from simian virus 5
   2041..2181    +  repeat_region  AAV2 ITR: inverted terminal repeat of adeno-associated virus serotype 2 inverted
   2186..2237    -  misc_feature   bom (fragment): basis of mobility region from pBR322
   2256..2711    +  rep_origin     f1 ori (sequence partly withheld): f1 bacteriophage origin of replication; arrow indicates direction of (+) strand synthesis
   2712..2761    -  misc_feature   bom (fragment): basis of mobility region from pBR322
   2863..2898    -  CDS            rop (fragment): Rop protein, which maintains plasmids at low copy number; rop
   2993..3097    +  promoter       AmpR promoter: bla
   3098..3958    +  CDS            AmpR: β-lactamase; bla; confers resistance to ampicillin, carbenicillin, and related antibiotics
   4129..4717    +  rep_origin     ori: high-copy-number ColE1/pMB1/pBR322/pUC origin of replication
