[The description below was written by a language model from this plasmid's Addgene catalogue record and pLannotate feature annotations shown in this document.]
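Description:
pHnS KI;Sptbn4 Donor;3xV5 KO;Template is an AAV transfer plasmid built on the pHnS backbone for CRISPR/Cas9-based genome editing. The catalogued insert is a knock-in guide RNA directed at Sptbn4 (the gene encoding βIV spectrin). The construct name indicates that this guide is paired with a 3xV5 epitope-tag donor, while the knockout ("KO") position is left as an unfilled template into which a second guide could presumably be cloned. The plasmid is propagated in E. coli through a high-copy ColE1/pUC-type origin and selected with ampicillin via the AmpR (β-lactamase) cassette. An f1 origin and short remnants of the pBR322 bom and rop regions are also present in the backbone.

The annotated payload lies between AAV2 inverted terminal repeats, which allow the intervening DNA to be packaged into recombinant AAV particles. One ITR is detected in full and the other only as short fragments, which may reflect how these repeats assemble in sequencing reads. Within this region the table shows two RNA polymerase III promoters, human U6 and H1, and two S. pyogenes Cas9 guide scaffolds (annotated as tracrRNA), consistent with a dual-guide design. The H1 promoter sits directly upstream of one scaffold, but the other scaffold lies upstream of U6, so the pairing is not fully clear from the annotation. A single loxP site is also present, although its role is not stated. A V5 tag fragment near the right ITR corresponds to the 3xV5 donor. No Cas9 coding sequence is annotated, so the nuclease must be supplied separately. The likely use is AAV-delivered endogenous V5 tagging of Sptbn4, optionally combined with knockout of a second gene. The record gives the species only as "Other" and does not describe the application further.
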