Addgene plasmid #240295: pHnS KI;Sptbn4 Donor;3xV5 KO;Template
Purpose: KI:Sptbn4 Donor:3xV5 KO:Template
Depositing lab: Yuki Ogawa. Depositing organization: Baylor College of Medicine.
Backbone
  Vector backbone: pHnS
  Vector type: AAV
Growth in bacteria
  Bacterial resistance: Ampicillin, 100 μg/mL
  Growth temperature: 37°C
  Growth strain: NEB Stable
  Copy number: High Copy
Gene/Insert
  Gene/Insert name: KI gRNA for Sptbn4
  gRNA/shRNA sequence: AGCGTAGGGCCAGCGGGCGC
  Species: Other
  Mutation: NA
  Cloning method: Ligation Independent Cloning
Terms and licenses: Academic/Nonprofit Terms; Industry Terms: Not Available to Industry
How to cite: pHnS KI;Sptbn4 Donor;3xV5 KO;Template was a gift from Yuki Ogawa (Addgene plasmid # 240295 ; http://n2t.net/addgene:240295 ; RRID:Addgene_240295)
